>Addgene plasmid #169010 | pB[U6-3 wex2 PUb-DsRed] | addgene full sequence | sequence record 331636 | Addgene NGS Result
TTATAGTCCTGTCGGGTTTCGCCACCTCTGACTTGAGCGTCGATTTTTGTGATGCTCGTCAGGGGGGCGG
AGCCTATGGAAAAACGCCAGCAACGCGGCCTTTTTACGGTTCCTGGCCTTTTGCTGGCCTTTTGCTCACA
TGTTCTTTCCTGCGTTATCCCCTGATTCTGTGGATAACCGTATTACCGCCTTTGAGTGAGCTGATACCGC
TCGCCGCAGCCGAACGACCGAGCGCAGCGAGTCAGTGAGCGAGGAAGCGGAAGAGCGCCCAATACGCAAA
CCGCCTCTCCCCGCGCGTTGGCCGATTCATTAATGCAGCTGGCACGACAGGTTTCCCGACTGGAAAGCGG
GCAGTGAGCGCAACGCAATTAATGTGAGTTAGCTCACTCATTAGGCACCCCAGGCTTTACACTTTATGCT
TCCGGCTCGTATGTTGTGTGGAATTGTGAGCGGATAACAATTTCACACAGGAAACAGCTATGACCATGAT
TACGCCAAGCGCGCCCGCCGGGTAACTCACGGGGTATCCATGTCCATTTCTGCGGCATCCAGCCAGGATA
CCCGTCCTCGCTGACGTAATATCCCAGCGCCGCACCGCTGTCATTAATCTGCACACCGGCACGGCAGTTC
CGGCTGTCGCCGGTATTGTTCGGGTTGCTGATGCGCTTCGGGCTGACCATCCGGAACTGTGTCCGGAAAA
GCCGCGACGAACTGGTATCCCAGGTGGCCTGAACGAACAGTTCACCGTTAAAGGCGTGCATGGCCACACC
TTCCCGAATCATCATGGTAAACGTGCGTTTTCGCTCAACGTCAATGCAGCAGCAGTCATCCTCGGCAAAC
TCTTTCCATGCCGCTTCAACCTCGCGGGAAAAGGCACGGGCTTCTTCCTCCCCGATGCCCAGATAGCGCC
AGCTTGGGCGATGACTGAGCCGGAAAAAAGACCCGACGATATGATCCTGATGCAGCTAGATTAACCCTAG
AAAGATAGTCTGCGTAAAATTGACGCATGCATTCTTGAAATATTGCTCTCTCTTTCTAAATAGCGCGAAT
CCGTCGCTGTGCATTTAGGACATCTCAGTCGCCGCTTGGAGCTCCCGTGAGGCGTGCTTGTCAATGCGGT
AAGTGTCACTGATTTTGAACTATAACGACCGCGTGAGTCAAAATGACGCATGATTATCTTTTACGTGACT
TTTAAGATTTAACTCATACGATAATTATATTGTTATTTCATGTTCTACTTACGTGATAACTTATTATATA
TATATTTTCTTGTTATAGATATCAAGCTTATCGATACCGTCGACCTCGAGGGGGGGCCCGGTACCCAATT
CGCCCTATAGTGAGTCGTATTAAGATCTGAATTCTTTTTTGCTCACCTGTGATTGCTCCTACTCAAATAC
AAAAACATCAAATTTTCTGTCAATAAAGCATATTTATTTATATTTATTTTACAGGAAAGAATTCCTTTTA
AAGTGTATTTTAACCTATAATGAAAAACGATTAAAAAAAATACATAAAATAATTCGAAAATTTTTGAATA
GCCCAGGTTGATAAAAATTCATTTCATACGTTTTATAACTTATGCCCCTAAGTATTTTTTGACCATAGTG
TTTCAATTCTACATTAATTTTACAGAGTAGAATGAAACGCCACCTACTCAGCCAAGAGGCGAAAAGGTTA
GCTCGCCAAGCAGAGAGGGCGCCAGTGCTCACTACTTTTTATAATTCTCAACTTCTTTTTCCAGACTCAG
TTCGTATATATAGACCTATTTTCAATTTAACTTCGGCGGTGAAGGAGTCCAGTCGTTTTAGAGCTAGAAA
TAGCAAGTTAAAATAAGGCTAGTCCGTTATCAACTTGAAAAAGTGGCACCGAGTCGGTGCTTTTTTGCCT
ACCTGGAGCCTGAGAGTTGTTCAATAAAATAAAAATGTTTCGTTTTTTTGCTTTCGCCAGTATTTATTAT
TTTTCATCAATATGTATTCAATTTGGTATGTATTTAGTAATTGTAATATATAGACAATGGTTTTCCGTTG
ACGTACATACATCTGACGTGTGTTTATTTAGACATAATAGTTATGTTTTCACATCTTTTTAATGTTCGCT
TAATGCGTATGCATTCTAGTTGGCCACGTAATAAGTGTGCGTTGAATTTATTCGCAAAAACATTGCATAT
TTTCGGCAAAGTAAAATTTTGTTGCATACCTTATCAAAAAATAAGTGCTGCATACTTTTTAGAGAAACCA
AATAATTTTTTATTGCATACCCGTTTTTAATAAAATACATTGCATACCCTCTTTTAATAAAAAATATTGC
ATACTTTGACGAAACAAATTTTCGTTGCATACCCAATAAAAGATTATTATATTGCATACCCGTTTTTAAT
AAAATACATTGCATACCCTCTTTTAATAAAGAATATTGCATACGTTGACGAAACAAATTTTCGTTGCATA
CCCAATAAAAGATTATTATATTGCATACCTTTTCTTGCCATACCATTTAGCCGATCAATTGAGATCTAGG
CGCGCCAAGGCCGGCCGTTAACTCGAATCGCTATCCAAGCCAGCTCCATTGTCGGCATCGTGCTCATTCT
ATTGACGCTGGCAGATTTGGTTTTGGCGCTATGGGACCCGTTCGGTTACAACAACATGTTTCCGCGCGAG
TTTCCCGACGACATGTCGCGCACGTTCCTGACTGCGTACTTTGAGAGTTTCGACAACACCACGTCCAGAG
AAATCATAGAGTTTATGCCCGAGTTCTTTTCGGAAATGGTCGAAACGGACGATGACGCCACGTTTGAATC
TCTATTTCATTTATTAGATTATGTGGCATCTTTAGAAGTTAATTCCGACGGCCAAATGTTAAACTTGGAG
GAGGGTGATGAAATTGAGGATTTTGACGAATCTACTTTGGTGGGGCAAGCGTTAGCCACTAGCTCGCTAT
ACACTCGCATGGAGTTTATGCAGTACACGTTTAGGCAAAACACACTATTGTCTATGAACAAAGAAAACAA
CAATTTTAATCAAATAATCATGGGTTTATTTGCAACAAACACAATTGTGGCGTTTACAGCATTTGTTATA
CACACAGAACTCATATTTTTTATATTTTTCGTAATCTTCCTAATGATCACATTTTATTACATAATCAAAG
AATCGTACGAATATTATAAAACAATTGATTTGTTATTTTAAAAACGATTCATTCTAGAGTCGCGGCCGCT
ACAGGAACAGGTGGTGGCGGCCCTCGGTGCGCTCGTACTGCTCCACGATGGTGTAGTCCTCGTTGTGGGA
GGTGATGTCCAGCTTGGAGTCCACGTAGTAGTAGCCGGGCAGCTGCACGGGCTTCTTGGCCATGTAGATG
GACTTGAACTCCACCAGGTAGTGGCCGCCGTCCTTCAGCTTCAGGGCCTTGTGGATCTCGCCCTTCAGCA
CGCCGTCGCGGGGGTACAGGCGCTCGGTGGAGGGCTCCCAGCCCATAGTCTTCTTCTGCATTACGGGGCC
GTCGGAGGGGAAGTTCACGCCGATGAACTTCACCTTGTAGATGAAGCAGCCGTCCTGCAGGGAGGAGTCC
TGGGTCACGGTCACCACGCCGCCGTCCTCGAAGTTCATCACGCGCTCCCACTTGAAGCCCTCGGGGAAGG
ACAGCTTCTTGTAGTCGGGGATGTCGGCGGGGTGCTTCACGTACACCTTGGAGCCGTACTGGAACTGGGG
GGACAGGATGTCCCAGGCGAAGGGCAGGGGGCCGCCCTTGGTCACCTTCAGCTTGGCGGTCTGGGTGCCC
TCGTAGGGGCGGCCCTCGCCCTCGCCCTCGATCTCGAACTCGTGGCCGTTCACGGAGCCCTCCATGCGCA
CCTTGAAGCGCATGAACTCCTTGATGACGTCCTCGGAGGAGGCCATGGTGGCGACTAGTGGATCCCCGAT
CTGCATTTTGGATTATTCTGCGGGCAGAAAATAGAGATGTGGAAAATTAGTACGAAATCAAATGAGTTTC
GTTGAAATTACAAAACTATTGAAACTAACTTCCTGGCTGGGGAATAAAAATGGGAAACTTATTTATCGAC
GCCAACTTTGTTGAGAAACCCCTATTAACCCTCTACGAATATTGGAACAAAGGAAAGCGAAGAAACAGGG
AACAAAGGGTAGTTGAGAAACCTTTGTTCCGTTGCTTCGTCATCGTTTTCGTGTTGCGAGTGTGTGCATG
TATATATACACAGCTGAAATGCATGCATACACATTATTTTGTGTGTATATGGTGACGTCACAACTACAAG
CAATAAGAAATTTTCAGACGTGGCTTTGTTTAAGCAACCTACTCTATTTCAGCTAAAAATAAGTGGATTT
CGTTGGTAAAATACTTCAATTAACTAAACAACTAACTAATAACATGCACACAAATGCTCGAGTGCGTTCG
TGATTTCTCGAATTTTCAAATGCGTCACTGCGAATTTCACAATTTGCCAATAAATCTTGGCGAAAATCAA
CACGCAAGTTTTATTTATAGATTTGTTTGCGTTTTGATGCCAATTCATTGGGAAAACAAGATGCGTGGCT
GCCAATTTCTTATTTTGTAATTACGTAGAGCGTTGAATAAAAAAAAAATGGCCGAACAAAGACCTTGAAA
TGCAGTTTTTCTTGAAATTACTCAACGTCTTGTTGCTCTTATTACTAATTGGTAACAGCGAGTTAAAAAC
TTACGTTTCTTGTGACTTTCGAGAATGTTCTTTTAATTGTACTTTAATCACCAACAATTAAGTATAAATT
TTTCGCTGATTGCGCTTTACTTTCTACTTGTACTTGCTGCTGCAAATGTCAATTGGTTTTGAAGGCGACC
GTTCGCGAACGCTGTTTATATACCTTCGGTGTCCGTTGAAAATCACTAAAAAATACCGTAGTGTTCGTAA
CACTTTAGTACAGAGAAAAAAAATTGTGCCGAAATGTTTTTGATACGTACGAATACCTTGTATTAAAATT
TTTTATGATTTCTGTGTATCACTTTTTTTTTGTGTTTTTCGTTTAAACTCACCACAGTACAAAACAATAA
AATATTTTTAAGACAATTTCAAATTGAGACCTTTCTCGTACTGACTTGACCGGCTGAATGAGGATTTCTA
CCTAGACGACCTACTTCTTACCATGACATTGAATGCAATGCCACCTTTGATCTAAACTTACAAAAGTCCA
AGGCTTGTTAGGATTGGTGTTTTGGAATTTAAGACCCTTGTTAGTTTGCTTTTGAAATAGCACTGTCTTC
TCTACCGGCTATAATTTTGAAACTCGCAGCTTGACTGGAAATTTAAAAAGTAATTCTGTGTAGGTAAAGG
GTGTTTTAAAAGTGTGATGTGTTGAGCGTTGCGGCAACGACTGCTATTTATGTATATATTTTCAAAACTT
ATTGTTTTTGAAGTGTTTTAAATGGAGCTATCTGGCAACGCTGCGCATAATCTTACACAAGCTTTTCTTA
ATCCATTTTTAAGTGAAATTTGTTTATACTCTTTCGGCAAATAATTGTTAAATCGCTTTAAGTGGGCTTA
CATCTGGATAAGTAATGAAAACCTGCATATTATAATATTAAAACATATAATCCACTGTGCTTTCCCCGTG
TGTGGCCATATACCTAAAAAAGTTTATTTTCGCAGAGCCCCGCACGGTCACACTACGGTTCGGCGATTTT
CGATTTTGGACAGTACTGATTGCAAGCGCACCGAAAGCAAAATGGAGCTGGAGATTTTGAACGCGAAGAA
CAGCAAGCCGTACGGCAAGGTGAAGGTGCCCTCCGGCGCCACGCCCATCGGCGATCTGCGCGCCCTAATT
CACAAGACCCTGAAGCAGACCCCACACGCGAATCGCCAGTCGCTTCGTCTGGAACTGAAGGGCAAAAGCC
TGAAAGATACGGACACATTGGAATCTCTGTCGCTGCGTTCCGGCGACAAGATCGGGTACCGTCGACTGCA
GAATTCGAAGCTTGAGCTCGAGATCCCCCGGGCTGTACTAGTCGCGCTCGCGCGACTGACGGTCGTAAGC
ACCCGCGTACGTGTCCACCCCGGTCACAACCCCTTGTGTCATGTCGGCGACCCTACGCCCCCAACTGAGA
GAACTCAAAGGTTACCCCAGTTGGGGCACTACTCCCGAAAACCGCTTCTGACCTGGGAAAACGTGAAGCC
CCGGGGCATCCGCTGAGGGTTGCCGCCGGGGCTTCGGTGTGTCCGTCAGTACTAGTCCCGGGCTGCAGGA
ATTCGATAAAAGTTTTGTTACTTTATAGAAGAAATTTTGAGTTTTTGTTTTTTTTAATAAATAAATAAAC
ATAAATAAATTGTTTGTTGAATTTATTATTAGTATGTAAGTGTAAATATAATAAAACTTAATATCTATTC
AAATTAATAAATAAACCTCGATATACAGACCGATAAAACACATGCGTCAATTTTACACATGATTATCTTT
AACGTACGTCACAATATGATTATCTTTCTAGGGTTAATCTAGCTGCGTGTTCTGCAGCGTGTCGAGCATC
TTCATCTGCTCCATCACGCTGTAAAACACATTTGCACCGCGAGTCTGCCCGTCCTCCACGGGTTCAAAAA
CGTGAATGAACGAGGCGCGCTCACTGGCCGTCGTTTTACAACGTCGTGACTGGGAAAACCCTGGCGTTAC
CCAACTTAATCGCCTTGCAGCACATCCCCCTTTCGCCAGCTGGCGTAATAGCGAAGAGGCCCGCACCGAT
CGCCCTTCCCAACAGTTGCGCAGCCTGAATGGCGAATGGG
[124 nt withheld, positions 6761-6884]
C
[91 nt withheld, positions 6886-6976]
A
[49 nt withheld, positions 6978-7026]
CCTTTGACGTTGGAGTCCACGTTCTTT
[37 nt withheld, positions 7054-7090]
ACCCTATCTCGGTCTATTCTTTTGATTTATAAGGGATTTTGCCGATTTCGGCCTATTGGTTAAAAAATGA
GCTGATTTAACAAAAATTTAACGCGAATTTTAACAAAATATTAACGCTTACAATTTAGGTGGCACTTTTC
GGGGAAATGTGCGCGGAACCCCTATTTGTTTATTTTTCTAAATACATTCAAATATGTATCCGCTCATGAG
ACAATAACCCTGATAAATGCTTCAATAATATTGAAAAAGGAAGAGTATGAGTATTCAACATTTCCGTGTC
GCCCTTATTCCCTTTTTTGCGGCATTTTGCCTTCCTGTTTTTGCTCACCCAGAAACGCTGGTGAAAGTAA
AAGATGCTGAAGATCAGTTGGGTGCACGAGTGGGTTACATCGAACTGGATCTCAACAGCGGTAAGATCCT
TGAGAGTTTTCGCCCCGAAGAACGTTTTCCAATGATGAGCACTTTTAAAGTTCTGCTATGTGGCGCGGTA
TTATCCCGTATTGACGCCGGGCAAGAGCAACTCGGTCGCCGCATACACTATTCTCAGAATGACTTGGTTG
AGTACTCACCAGTCACAGAAAAGCATCTTACGGATGGCATGACAGTAAGAGAATTATGCAGTGCTGCCAT
AACCATGAGTGATAACACTGCGGCCAACTTACTTCTGACAACGATCGGAGGACCGAAGGAGCTAACCGCT
TTTTTGCACAACATGGGGGATCATGTAACTCGCCTTGATCGTTGGGAACCGGAGCTGAATGAAGCCATAC
CAAACGACGAGCGTGACACCACGATGCCTGTAGCAATGGCAACAACGTTGCGCAAACTATTAACTGGCGA
ACTACTTACTCTAGCTTCCCGGCAACAATTAATAGACTGGATGGAGGCGGATAAAGTTGCAGGACCACTT
CTGCGCTCGGCCCTTCCGGCTGGCTGGTTTATTGCTGATAAATCTGGAGCCGGTGAGCGTGGGTCTCGCG
GTATCATTGCAGCACTGGGGCCAGATGGTAAGCCCTCCCGTATCGTAGTTATCTACACGACGGGGAGTCA
GGCAACTATGGATGAACGAAATAGACAGATCGCTGAGATAGGTGCCTCACTGATTAAGCATTGGTAACTG
TCAGACCAAGTTTACTCATATATACTTTAGATTGATTTAAAACTTCATTTTTAATTTAAAAGGATCTAGG
TGAAGATCCTTTTTGATAATCTCATGACCAAAATCCCTTAACGTGAGTTTTCGTTCCACTGAGCGTCAGA
CCCCGTAGAAAAGATCAAAGGATCTTCTTGAGATCCTTTTTTTCTGCGCGTAATCTGCTGCTTGCAAACA
AAAAAACCACCGCTACCAGCGGTGGTTTGTTTGCCGGATCAAGAGCTACCAACTCTTTTTCCGAAGGTAA
CTGGCTTCAGCAGAGCGCAGATACCAAATACTGTTCTTCTAGTGTAGCCGTAGTTAGGCCACCACTTCAA
GAACTCTGTAGCACCGCCTACATACCTCGCTCTGCTAATCCTGTTACCAGTGGCTGCTGCCAGTGGCGAT
AAGTCGTGTCTTACCGGGTTGGACTCAAGACGATAGTTACCGGATAAGGCGCAGCGGTCGGGCTGAACGG
GGGGTTCGTGCACACAGCCCAGCTTGGAGCGAACGACCTACACCGAACTGAGATACCTACAGCGTGAGCT
ATGAGAAAGCGCCACGCTTCCCGAAGGGAGAAAGGCGGACAGGTATCCGGTAAGCGGCAGGGTCGGAACA
GGAGAGCGCACGAGGGAGCTTCCAGGGGGAAACGCCTGGTATCT
Features (pLannotate 1.2.2; 21 found; start..end, strand, type, name):
    265..357     +  CDS            lacI (fragment): lac repressor; lacI; The lac repressor binds to the lac operator to inhibit transcription in E. coli. This inhibition can be relieved by adding lactose or isopropyl-β-D-thiogalactopyranoside (IPTG).
    370..391     +  protein_bind   CAP binding site: CAP binding activates transcription in the presence of cAMP. E. coli catabolite activator protein
    406..436     +  promoter       lac promoter: promoter for the E. coli lac operon
    444..460     +  protein_bind   lac operator: The lac repressor binds to the lac operator to inhibit transcription in E. coli. This inhibition can be relieved by adding lactose or isopropyl-β-D-thiogalactopyranoside (IPTG). lac repressor encoded by lacI
    498..965     -  CDS            B (fragment): PORTL_LAMBD - Experimental evidence at protein level: Swiss-Prot protein existence level 1. Forms the portal vertex of the capsid (PubMed:6228056, PubMed:6232391). This portal plays critical roles in head assembly, genome packaging, neck/tail attachment, and genome ejection (Probable). The portal protein multimerizes as a single ring-shaped homododecamer arranged around a central channel (PubMed:6232391). Binds to the terminase subunits to form the packaging machine (PubMed:7799432). From Escherichia phage lambda (Bacteriophage lambda).
   1278..1325    +  misc_feature   MCS (fragment): pBluescript multiple cloning site
   1334..1352    -  promoter       T7 promoter: promoter for bacteriophage T7 RNA polymerase
   1365..1781    +  promoter       dU6-3 promoter: RNA polymerase III promoter for Drosophila U6-3 snRNA (Port et al., 2014)
   1805..1880    +  misc_RNA       gRNA scaffold: guide RNA scaffold for the Streptococcus pyogenes CRISPR/Cas9 system
   2125..2510    +  protein_bind   gypsy insulator: chromatin insulator from Drosophila Su(Hw), CP190, and Mod(mdg4)67.2
   2532..3188    +  CDS            P74 (fragment): PIF0_NPVAC - Experimental evidence at protein level: Swiss-Prot protein existence level 1. Plays an essential role for oral infectivity of occlusion- derived virus (ODV) and functions also in host midgut attachment and fusion by binding to a specific host receptor. From Autographa californica nuclear polyhedrosis virus (AcMNPV).
   3222..3896    -  CDS            DsRed.T3: DsRed.T3 is a basic (constitutively fluorescent) red fluorescent protein published in 2002, derived from Discosoma sp.. It is reported to be a somewhat slowly-maturing tetramer.
   5935..5975    -  misc_feature   MCS (fragment): multiple cloning site
   6048..6147    -  protein_bind   phage φC31 attP: attachment site of phage φC31 phage φC31 integrase
   6217..6238    +  misc_feature   MCS (fragment): pBluescript multiple cloning site
   6480..6599    -  CDS            B (fragment): PORTL_LAMBD - Experimental evidence at protein level: Swiss-Prot protein existence level 1. Forms the portal vertex of the capsid (PubMed:6228056, PubMed:6232391). This portal plays critical roles in head assembly, genome packaging, neck/tail attachment, and genome ejection (Probable). The portal protein multimerizes as a single ring-shaped homododecamer arranged around a central channel (PubMed:6232391). Binds to the terminase subunits to form the packaging machine (PubMed:7799432). From Escherichia phage lambda (Bacteriophage lambda).
   6601..6756    +  CDS            lacZα (fragment): LacZα fragment of β-galactosidase; lacZ fragment
   6761..7189    +  rep_origin     f1 ori (sequence partly withheld): f1 bacteriophage origin of replication; arrow indicates direction of (+) strand synthesis
   7242..7346    +  promoter       AmpR promoter: bla
   7347..8207    +  CDS            AmpR: β-lactamase; bla; confers resistance to ampicillin, carbenicillin, and related antibiotics
   8378..82      +  rep_origin     ori (across the origin): high-copy-number ColE1/pMB1/pBR322/pUC origin of replication
