[The description below was written by a language model from this plasmid's Addgene catalogue record and pLannotate feature annotations shown in this document.]
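Description:
pB[U6-3 wex2 PUb-DsRed] is a piggyBac transposon vector for insect germline transformation, built on the pMS1425 p10 backbone and designed to supply a genetically encoded CRISPR guide RNA in Drosophila suzukii. In E. coli it is maintained as a high-copy plasmid through a ColE1/pUC-type origin and selected with ampicillin via the β-lactamase gene. An f1 origin and remnants of a pBluescript-type lac/lacZα region and multiple cloning sites are also present. The catalogue lists a total size of 7,618 bp, whereas the sequenced record behind the feature table is 8,884 nt, a discrepancy the record does not explain.

The payload has two parts. First, the Drosophila melanogaster U6:3 RNA polymerase III promoter (derived, with its terminator, from a CFD3-type plasmid) drives an sgRNA made of a spacer targeting exon 2 of the D. suzukii white gene fused to the Streptococcus pyogenes Cas9 guide scaffold; this cassette was inserted at BglII sites. Second, a DsRed.T3 red fluorescent protein coding sequence on the opposite strand serves as the transformation marker. The name and stated purpose indicate a polyubiquitin (PUb) promoter giving expression in all cells, although that promoter is not annotated in the feature table. A baculovirus AcMNPV-derived fragment next to DsRed is consistent with the "p10" in the backbone name and may provide 3′ sequences, but the record does not state this. A gypsy chromatin insulator lies between the two cassettes, and a φC31 attP site would allow later integrase-mediated insertion at the landing site. The piggyBac terminal repeats were not annotated, and the short hits to phage lambda portal protein are probably annotation artefacts. Transgenic lines carrying this construct can be combined with a Cas9 source to disrupt white, an eye-colour gene that gives a visible readout of editing efficiency.
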