Addgene plasmid #169010: pB[U6-3 wex2 PUb-DsRed]
Purpose: For germline transformation. Expresses white exon 2 sgRNA and DsRed marker in all cells.
Depositing lab: Max Scott. Depositing organization: North Carolina State University. Publication: Genetically Encoded CRISPR Components Yield Efficient Gene Editing in the Invasive Pest Drosophila suzukii. Kandul NP, Belikoff EJ, Liu J, Buchman A, Li F, Yamamoto A, Yang T, Shriner I, Scott MJ, Akbari OS. CRISPR J. 2021 Oct;4(5):739-751. doi: 10.1089/crispr.2021.0032. PubMed 34661429.
Backbone
  Vector backbone: pMS1425 p10
  Total vector size (bp): 7618
  Vector type: Insect Expression ; piggyBac
Growth in bacteria
  Bacterial resistance: Ampicillin, 100 μg/mL
  Growth temperature: 37°C
  Growth strain: DH5alpha
  Copy number: High Copy
Gene/Insert
  Gene/Insert name: white ex2 sgRNA
  Species: Drosophila suzukii
  Promoter: Drosophila melanogaster U6:3
  Cloning method: Restriction Enzyme; 5′ cloning site BglII (not destroyed); 3′ cloning site BglII (not destroyed)
  Sequencing primers: 5′ CGCCAAAACCAAATCTGCC; 3′ GCTTGTCAATGCGGTAAGTG
Resource information
  A portion of this plasmid was derived from a plasmid made by: CFD3 source of the U6:3 promoter/terminator from Addgene, #49410
Terms and licenses: Academic/Nonprofit Terms; Industry Terms: Not Available to Industry
How to cite: pB[U6-3 wex2 PUb-DsRed] was a gift from Max Scott (Addgene plasmid # 169010 ; http://n2t.net/addgene:169010 ; RRID:Addgene_169010)
